>Addgene plasmid #19041 | pBAD18HMGR | addgene partial sequence | sequence record 24875 | pBAD_For
NTCGCAACAGCCAGCTTGCATGCCTGCAGGTCGACTTAGGATTTAATGCAGGTGACGGACCCATCTTTCA
AACGATTTATATCAGTGGCGTCCAAATTGTTAGGTTTTGTTGGTTCAGCAGGTTTCCTGTTGTGGGTCAT
ATGACTTTGAACCAAATGGCCGGCTGCTAGGGCAGCACATAAGGATAATTCACCTGCCAAGACGGCACAG
GCAACTATTCTTGCTAATTGACGTGCGTTGGTACCAGGAGCGGTAGCATGCGGGCCTCTTACACCTAATA
AGTCCAACATGGCACCTTGTGGTTCTAGAACAGTACCACCACCGATGGTACCTACTTCGATGGATGGCAT
GGATACGGAAATTCTCAAATCACCGTCCACTTCTTTCATCAATGTTATACAGTTGGAACTTTCAACATTT
TGTGCAGGATCTTGTCCTAATGCCAAGAAAACAGCTGTCACTAAATTAGCTGCATGTGCGTTAAATCCAC
CAACAGACCCAGCCATTGCAGATCCAACCAAATTCTTAGCAATGTTCAACTCAACCAATGCGGAAACATC
ACTTTTTAACACTTTTCTGACAACATCACCAGGAATAGTAGCTTCTGCGACGACACTCTTACCACGACCT
TCGATCCAGTTGATGGCAGCTGGTTTTTTGTCGGTACAGTAGTTACCAGAAANCGGAGACAACCTCCATA
TCTTCCCAGCCATACTCTTCTACCATTTGCTTTAATGAGTATNCNACNCCTTNAAAAAAAAAATTTNNCC
CTTGGGCCCCCNNCANTGTTCAAATNNCNGGANANAAAACNCNGCTAAAAAGTT
