[The description below was written by a language model from this plasmid's Addgene catalogue record.]
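Description:
pBAD18HMGR is a bacterial expression plasmid built on the pBAD18 backbone, one of the arabinose-regulated pBAD vectors for controlled protein production in Escherichia coli. It is selected with ampicillin and is recorded as low copy. No feature table accompanies the record, so the promoter, regulator and origin are not listed explicitly. In general terms, pBAD18-series vectors place inserts under the araBAD promoter together with the araC regulator gene, which allows expression to be induced and titrated with L-arabinose and kept low in its absence.

The insert is a truncated form of 3-hydroxy-3-methylglutaryl-coenzyme A reductase (tHMGR, also called tHMG1) derived from the HMG1 gene of Saccharomyces cerevisiae, cloned by restriction digestion between XmaI and SalI sites; whether those sites survive is not recorded. HMG-CoA reductase converts HMG-CoA to mevalonate, a key step of the mevalonate pathway that supplies isoprenoid precursors. The truncated versions commonly used in metabolic engineering lack the N-terminal membrane-spanning region and retain the soluble catalytic domain, although the exact truncation boundaries are not given here. No tags or fusion partners are stated.

The plasmid is classed as a synthetic biology tool and is associated with work on balancing a heterologous mevalonate pathway in E. coli to improve isoprenoid production. In that context, it provides a way to supply additional, inducible HMG-CoA reductase activity independently of other pathway enzymes, for example to test how reductase levels affect pathway flux, intermediate accumulation and host growth.
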