Addgene plasmid #19041: pBAD18HMGR
Depositing lab: Jay Keasling. Depositing organization: University of California, Berkeley. Publication: Balancing a heterologous mevalonate pathway for improved isoprenoid production in Escherichia coli. Pitera DJ, Paddon CJ, Newman JD, Keasling JD. Metab Eng. 2007 Mar . 9(2):193-207. 10.1016/j.ymben.2006.11.002 PubMed 17239639.
Backbone
  Vector backbone: pBAD18
  Backbone manufacturer: Guzman et al.
  Vector type: Bacterial Expression, Synthetic Biology
Growth in bacteria
  Bacterial resistance: Ampicillin, 100 μg/mL
  Growth temperature: 37°C
  Growth strain: DH5alpha
  Copy number: Low Copy
Gene/Insert
  Gene/Insert name: truncated 3-hydroxy-3-methyl-glutaryl-coenzyme A Reductase (alt names: tHMG-CoA Reductase; tHMG1; tHMGR)
  Species: S. cerevisiae (budding yeast)
  Entrez Gene: HMG1 (a.k.a. YML075C)
  Cloning method: Restriction Enzyme; 5′ cloning site XmaI (unknown if destroyed); 3′ cloning site SalI (unknown if destroyed)
  Sequencing primers: 5′ n/a
Terms and licenses: Academic/Nonprofit Terms; Industry Terms: Not Available to Industry
How to cite: pBAD18HMGR was a gift from Jay Keasling (Addgene plasmid # 19041 ; http://n2t.net/addgene:19041 ; RRID:Addgene_19041)
